Addgene plasmid #161621: IDG_TMC5_OE_1
Purpose: Overexpresses TMC5
Depositing lab: Mike McManus. Depositing organization: University of California, San Francisco (UCSF).
Backbone
  Vector backbone: pLX304
  Vector type: Mammalian Expression
  Selectable markers: Blasticidin
Growth in bacteria
  Bacterial resistance: Ampicillin, 100 μg/mL
  Growth temperature: 30°C
  Growth strain: NEB Stable
  Copy number: Low Copy
Gene/Insert
  Gene/Insert name: TMC5
  Species: H. sapiens (human)
  Entrez Gene: TMC5 (a.k.a. FLJ13593)
  Tag / fusion protein: V5 (C terminal on backbone)
  Cloning method: Gateway Cloning
Terms and licenses: Academic/Nonprofit Terms; Industry Terms: Not Available to Industry
How to cite: IDG_TMC5_OE_1 was a gift from Mike McManus (Addgene plasmid # 161621 ; http://n2t.net/addgene:161621 ; RRID:Addgene_161621)
