[The description below was written by a language model from this plasmid's Addgene catalogue record and pLannotate feature annotations shown in this document.]
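Description:
IDG_TMC5_OE_1 is a mammalian overexpression plasmid for human TMC5, built in the pLX304 backbone by Gateway cloning. Although catalogued simply as a mammalian expression vector, the feature table shows the architecture of a third-generation, self-inactivating HIV-1 lentiviral transfer vector. An RSV promoter drives a truncated 5' LTR, followed by the Ψ packaging signal with a partial gag fragment, the Rev response element for Rev-dependent nuclear export of the genomic RNA, a cPPT/CTS element, and a ΔU3 3' LTR that inactivates LTR promoter activity after integration. An SV40 polyadenylation signal and SV40 origin lie downstream of the 3' LTR. In bacteria the plasmid is maintained through a ColE1/pUC-type origin and selected with ampicillin via β-lactamase. An f1 origin and lac/T7/T3 remnants from the parental cloning vector are also present. The record lists it as low copy, and propagation in a recombination-stabilising strain is consistent with its repeated LTR sequences.

Within the proviral region there are two expression units. The human PGK promoter drives blasticidin S deaminase, allowing blasticidin selection of transfected or transduced cells. The CMV enhancer/promoter drives the TMC5 open reading frame, which is flanked by attB1 and attB2 sites left by Gateway recombination. The ORF is followed by a backbone-encoded V5 epitope, recorded as a C-terminal tag, which would allow antibody detection of the protein. A WPRE downstream enhances transcript stability and expression. The annotation software matched the insert to the rat Tmc5 protein entry, a probable ion channel, and only over part of the ORF. This reflects homology-based annotation, since the catalogue specifies the human gene. The stated purpose of the construct is TMC5 overexpression.
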