Features (pLannotate 1.2.2; 32 found; start..end, strand, type, name):
      1..304     +  enhancer       CMV enhancer: human cytomegalovirus immediate early enhancer
    305..508     +  promoter       CMV promoter: human cytomegalovirus (CMV) immediate early promoter
    532..549     +  protein_bind   attB1 (fragment): mutant version of attB; core recombination site for the Gateway® BP reaction BP Clonase™
    861..2825    +  CDS            Tmc5 (fragment): TMC5_RAT - Experimental evidence at protein level: Swiss-Prot protein existence level 1. Probable ion channel. From Rattus norvegicus (Rat).
   2837..2860    -  protein_bind   attB2: mutant version of attB; recombination site for the Gateway® BP reaction BP Clonase™
   2862..2903    +  CDS            V5 tag: epitope tag from simian virus 5
   2945..3533    +  misc_feature   WPRE: woodchuck hepatitis virus posttranscriptional regulatory element
   3584..3603    +  misc_feature   cPPT/CTS (fragment): central polypurine tract and central termination sequence of HIV-1
   3605..3838    +  LTR            3' LTR (ΔU3): self-inactivating 3' long terminal repeat (LTR) from HIV-1
   3916..4037    +  polyA_signal   SV40 poly(A) signal: SV40 polyadenylation signal
   4077..4212    +  rep_origin     SV40 ori: SV40 origin of replication
   4233..4251    -  promoter       T7 promoter: promoter for bacteriophage T7 RNA polymerase
   4259..4414    +  CDS            lacZα (fragment): LacZα fragment of β-galactosidase; lacZ fragment
   4419..4847    +  rep_origin     f1 ori (sequence partly withheld): f1 bacteriophage origin of replication; arrow indicates direction of (+) strand synthesis
   4900..5004    +  promoter       AmpR promoter: bla
   5005..5865    +  CDS            AmpR: β-lactamase; bla; confers resistance to ampicillin, carbenicillin, and related antibiotics
   6036..6624    +  rep_origin     ori: high-copy-number ColE1/pMB1/pBR322/pUC origin of replication
   6807..6899    +  CDS            lacI (fragment): lac repressor; lacI; The lac repressor binds to the lac operator to inhibit transcription in E. coli. This inhibition can be relieved by adding lactose or isopropyl-β-D-thiogalactopyranoside (IPTG).
   6912..6933    +  protein_bind   CAP binding site: CAP binding activates transcription in the presence of cAMP. E. coli catabolite activator protein
   6948..6978    +  promoter       lac promoter: promoter for the E. coli lac operon
   6986..7002    +  protein_bind   lac operator: The lac repressor binds to the lac operator to inhibit transcription in E. coli. This inhibition can be relieved by adding lactose or isopropyl-β-D-thiogalactopyranoside (IPTG). lac repressor encoded by lacI
   7047..7065    +  promoter       T3 promoter: promoter for bacteriophage T3 RNA polymerase
   7093..7319    +  promoter       RSV promoter: Rous sarcoma virus enhancer/promoter
   7320..7500    +  LTR            5' LTR (truncated): truncated 5' long terminal repeat (LTR) from HIV-1
   7547..7672    +  misc_feature   HIV-1 Ψ: packaging signal of human immunodeficiency virus type 1
   7656..8019    +  CDS            HIV-1 gag (fragment): gag protein from human immunodeficiency virus 1; gag
   8165..8398    +  misc_feature   RRE: The Rev response element (RRE) of HIV-1 allows for Rev-dependent mRNA export from the nucleus to the cytoplasm.
   8775..8801    +  CDS            Rev (fragment): human immunodeficiency virus 1 (HIV-1) Rev protein; rev; enhances nuclear export of unspliced and incompletely spliced viral mRNAs
   8802..9302    +  promoter       hPGK promoter: human phosphoglycerate kinase 1 promoter
   9314..9709    +  CDS            BSD: blasticidin S deaminase; Aspergillus terreus BSD; confers resistance to blasticidin
   9769..9886    +  misc_feature   cPPT/CTS: central polypurine tract and central termination sequence of HIV-1
   9945..10002   +  enhancer       CMV enhancer (fragment): human cytomegalovirus immediate early enhancer
>Addgene plasmid #161621 | IDG_TMC5_OE_1 | addgene full sequence | sequence record 319490 | Addgene NGS Result
CGTTACATAACTTACGGTAAATGGCCCGCCTGGCTGACCGCCCAACGACCCCCGCCCATTGACGTCAATA
ATGACGTATGTTCCCATAGTAACGCCAATAGGGACTTTCCATTGACGTCAATGGGTGGAGTATTTACGGT
AAACTGCCCACTTGGCAGTACATCAAGTGTATCATATGCCAAGTACGCCCCCTATTGACGTCAATGACGG
TAAATGGCCCGCCTGGCATTATGCCCAGTACATGACCTTATGGGACTTTCCTACTTGGCAGTACATCTAC
GTATTAGTCATCGCTATTACCATGGTGATGCGGTTTTGGCAGTACATCAATGGGCGTGGATAGCGGTTTG
ACTCACGGGGATTTCCAAGTCTCCACCCCATTGACGTCAATGGGAGTTTGTTTTGGCACCAAAATCAACG
GGACTTTCCAAAATGTCGTAACAACTCCGCCCCATTGACGCAAATGGGCGGTAGGCGTGTACGGTGGGAG
GTCTATATAAGCAGAGCTCTCTGGCTAACTGTCGGGATCAACAAGTTTGTACAAAAAAGTTGGCATGCTG
TCCGATGACCACGTGAATGAAATCATCATACAGGTTGAGAATGTTTCCTCTGGGGTCCAAAGCCACCCAT
CCTCAAATCAGATTTTTCAAGAAAAGGTGCTGCTAGACTCAAGCATCAACATGGTTTTGTCAATATCTGA
CATTGATGTGATAGACTCTCAGACAGTCAGCAAAAGGAATGACCAAAAGGGTAACCAGGTGCTGCGGTTT
TCAACATCTTTGAATGAGTCGATGTCTCAGACCCTTCATAGCCTAGAATGCATGGGCATAGACACTCCTG
GTTCTTCACATGAAACTGTTCAAGGACAGAAGTTAATCGCATCCCTTATACCCATGACATCCAGAGACAG
AATTAAAGCCATCAGGAACCAGCCAAGGACCATGGAAGAGAAAAGGAACCTTAGGAAAATAGTTGACAAA
GAAAAAAGCAAACAGACCCATCGTATCCTTCAGCTCAATTGCTGTATTCAGTGTCTGAACTCCATTTCCC
GGGCTTATCGGAGATCCAAGAACAGCCTGTCGGAAATTCTGAATTCCATCAGCCTGTGGCAGAAGACGCT
GAAGATCATTGGAGGCAAGTTTGGAACCAGCGTCCTCTCCTATTTCAACTTTCTGAGATGGCTTTTGAAG
TTCAACATTTTCTCATTCATCCTGAACTTCAGCTTCATCATAATCCCTCAGTTTACCGTGGCCAAAAAGA
ACACCCTCCAGTTCACTGGGCTGGAGTTTTTCACTGGGGTGGGTTATTTTAGGGACACAGTGATGTACTA
TGGCTTTTACACCAATTCCACCATCCAGCACGGGAACAGCGGGGCATCCTACAACATGCAGCTGGCCTAC
ATCTTCACAATCGGAGCATGCTTGACCACCTGCTTCTTCAGTTTGCTGTTCAGCATGGCCAAGTATTTCC
GGAACAACTTCATTAATCCCCACATTTACTCCGGAGGGATCACCAAGCTGATCTTTTGCTGGGACTTCAC
TGTCACTCATGAAAAAGCTGTGAAGCTAAAACAGAAGAATCTTAGCACTGAGATAAGGGAGAACCTGTCA
GAGCTCCGTCAGGAGAATTCCAAGTTGACGTTCAATCAGCTGCTGACCCGCTTCTCTGCCTACATGGTAG
CCTGGGTTGTCTCTACAGGAGTGGCCATAGCCTGCTGTGCAGCCGTTTATTACCTGGCTGAGTACAACTT
AGAGTTCCTGAAGACACACAGTAACCCTGGGGCGGTGCTGTTACTGCCTTTCGTTGTGTCCTGCATTAAT
CTGGCCGTGCCATGCATCTACTCCATGTTCAGGCTTGTGGAGAGGTACGAGATGCCACGGCACGAAGTCT
ACGTTCTCCTGATCCGAAACATCTTTTTGAAAATATCAATCATTGGCATTCTTTGTTACTATTGGCTCAA
CACCGTGGCCCTGTCTGGTGAAGAGTGTTGGGAAACCCTCATTGGCCAGGACATCTACCGGCTCCTTCTG
ATGGATTTTGTGTTCTCTTTAGTCAATTCCTTCCTGGGGGAGTTTCTGAGGAGAATCATTGGGATGCAAC
TGATCACAAGTCTTGGCCTTCAGGAGTTTGACATTGCCAGGAACGTTCTAGAACTGATCTATGCACAAAC
TCTGGTGTGGATTGGCATCTTCTTCTGCCCCCTGCTGCCCTTTATCCAAATGATTATGCTTTTCATCATG
TTCTACTCCAAAAATATCAGCCTGATGATGAATTTCCAGCCTCCGAGCAAAGCCTGGCGGGCCTCACAGA
TGATGACTTTCTTCATCTTCTTGCTCTTTTTCCCATCCTTCACCGGGGTCTTGTGCACCCTGGCCATCAC
CATCTGGAGATTGAAGCCTTCAGCTGACTGTGGCCCTTTTCGAGGTCTGCCTCTCTTCATTCACTCCATC
TACAGCTGGATCGACACCCTAAGTACACGGCCTGGCTACCTGTGGGTTGTTTGGATCTATCGGAACCTCA
TTGGAAGTGTGCACTTCTTTTTCATCCTCACCCTCATTGTGCTAATCATCACCTATCTTTACTGGCAGAT
CACAGAGGGAAGGAAGATTATGATAAGGCTGCTCCATGAGCAGATCATTAATGAGGGCAAAGATAAAATG
TTCCTGATAGAAAAATTGATCAAGCTGCAGGATATGGAGAAGAAAGCAAACCCCAGCTCACTTGTTCTGG
AAAGGAGAGAGGTGGAGCAACAAGGCTTTTTGCATTTGGGGGAACATGATGGCAGTCTTGACTTGCGATC
TAGAAGATCAGTTCAAGAAGGTAATCCAAGGGCCTGCCCAACTTTCTTGTACAAAGTGGTTGGTAAGCCT
ATCCCTAACCCTCTCCTCGGTCTCGATTCTACGTAGTAATGAGCTAGCGCTAACCGGTGGCGCGTTAAGT
CGACAATCAACCTCTGGATTACAAAATTTGTGAAAGATTGACTGGTATTCTTAACTATGTTGCTCCTTTT
ACGCTATGTGGATACGCTGCTTTAATGCCTTTGTATCATGCTATTGCTTCCCGTATGGCTTTCATTTTCT
CCTCCTTGTATAAATCCTGGTTGCTGTCTCTTTATGAGGAGTTGTGGCCCGTTGTCAGGCAACGTGGCGT
GGTGTGCACTGTGTTTGCTGACGCAACCCCCACTGGTTGGGGCATTGCCACCACCTGTCAGCTCCTTTCC
GGGACTTTCGCTTTCCCCCTCCCTATTGCCACGGCGGAACTCATCGCCGCCTGCCTTGCCCGCTGCTGGA
CAGGGGCTCGGCTGTTGGGCACTGACAATTCCGTGGTGTTGTCGGGGAAATCATCGTCCTTTCCTTGGCT
GCTCGCCTGTGTTGCCACCTGGATTCTGCGCGGGACGTCCTTCTGCTACGTCCCTTCGGCCCTCAATCCA
GCGGACCTTCCTTCCCGCGGCCTGCTGCCGGCTCTGCGGCCTCTTCCGCGTCTTCGCCTTCGCCCTCAGA
CGAGTCGGATCTCCCTTTGGGCCGCCTCCCCGCGTCGACTTTAAGACCAATGACTTACAAGGCAGCTGTA
GATCTTAGCCACTTTTTAAAAGAAAAGGGGGGACTGGAAGGGCTAATTCACTCCCAACGAAGACAAGATC
TGCTTTTTGCTTGTACTGGGTCTCTCTGGTTAGACCAGATCTGAGCCTGGGAGCTCTCTGGCTAACTAGG
GAACCCACTGCTTAAGCCTCAATAAAGCTTGCCTTGAGTGCTTCAAGTAGTGTGTGCCCGTCTGTTGTGT
GACTCTGGTAACTAGAGATCCCTCAGACCCTTTTAGTCAGTGTGGAAAATCTCTAGCAGTACGTATAGTA
GTTCATGTCATCTTATTATTCAGTATTTATAACTTGCAAAGAAATGAATATCAGAGAGTGAGAGGAACTT
GTTTATTGCAGCTTATAATGGTTACAAATAAAGCAATAGCATCACAAATTTCACAAATAAAGCATTTTTT
TCACTGCATTCTAGTTGTGGTTTGTCCAAACTCATCAATGTATCTTATCATGTCTGGCTCTAGCTATCCC
GCCCCTAACTCCGCCCATCCCGCCCCTAACTCCGCCCAGTTCCGCCCATTCTCCGCCCCATGGCTGACTA
ATTTTTTTTATTTATGCAGAGGCCGAGGCCGCCTCGGCCTCTGAGCTATTCCAGAAGTAGTGAGGAGGCT
TTTTTGGAGGCCTAGGGACGTACCCAATTCGCCCTATAGTGAGTCGTATTACGCGCGCTCACTGGCCGTC
GTTTTACAACGTCGTGACTGGGAAAACCCTGGCGTTACCCAACTTAATCGCCTTGCAGCACATCCCCCTT
TCGCCAGCTGGCGTAATAGCGAAGAGGCCCGCACCGATCGCCCTTCCCAACAGTTGCGCAGCCTGAATGG
CGAATGGG
[124 nt withheld, positions 4419-4542]
C
[91 nt withheld, positions 4544-4634]
A
[49 nt withheld, positions 4636-4684]
CCTTTGACGTTGGAGTCCACGTTCTTT
[37 nt withheld, positions 4712-4748]
ACCCTATCTCGGTCTATTCTTTTGATTTATAAGGGATTTTGCCGATTTCGGCCTATTGGTTAAAAAATGA
GCTGATTTAACAAAAATTTAACGCGAATTTTAACAAAATATTAACGCTTACAATTTAGGTGGCACTTTTC
GGGGAAATGTGCGCGGAACCCCTATTTGTTTATTTTTCTAAATACATTCAAATATGTATCCGCTCATGAG
ACAATAACCCTGATAAATGCTTCAATAATATTGAAAAAGGAAGAGTATGAGTATTCAACATTTCCGTGTC
GCCCTTATTCCCTTTTTTGCGGCATTTTGCCTTCCTGTTTTTGCTCACCCAGAAACGCTGGTGAAAGTAA
AAGATGCTGAAGATCAGTTGGGTGCACGAGTGGGTTACATCGAACTGGATCTCAACAGCGGTAAGATCCT
TGAGAGTTTTCGCCCCGAAGAACGTTTTCCAATGATGAGCACTTTTAAAGTTCTGCTATGTGGCGCGGTA
TTATCCCGTATTGACGCCGGGCAAGAGCAACTCGGTCGCCGCATACACTATTCTCAGAATGACTTGGTTG
AGTACTCACCAGTCACAGAAAAGCATCTTACGGATGGCATGACAGTAAGAGAATTATGCAGTGCTGCCAT
AACCATGAGTGATAACACTGCGGCCAACTTACTTCTGACAACGATCGGAGGACCGAAGGAGCTAACCGCT
TTTTTGCACAACATGGGGGATCATGTAACTCGCCTTGATCGTTGGGAACCGGAGCTGAATGAAGCCATAC
CAAACGACGAGCGTGACACCACGATGCCTGTAGCAATGGCAACAACGTTGCGCAAACTATTAACTGGCGA
ACTACTTACTCTAGCTTCCCGGCAACAATTAATAGACTGGATGGAGGCGGATAAAGTTGCAGGACCACTT
CTGCGCTCGGCCCTTCCGGCTGGCTGGTTTATTGCTGATAAATCTGGAGCCGGTGAGCGTGGGTCTCGCG
GTATCATTGCAGCACTGGGGCCAGATGGTAAGCCCTCCCGTATCGTAGTTATCTACACGACGGGGAGTCA
GGCAACTATGGATGAACGAAATAGACAGATCGCTGAGATAGGTGCCTCACTGATTAAGCATTGGTAACTG
TCAGACCAAGTTTACTCATATATACTTTAGATTGATTTAAAACTTCATTTTTAATTTAAAAGGATCTAGG
TGAAGATCCTTTTTGATAATCTCATGACCAAAATCCCTTAACGTGAGTTTTCGTTCCACTGAGCGTCAGA
CCCCGTAGAAAAGATCAAAGGATCTTCTTGAGATCCTTTTTTTCTGCGCGTAATCTGCTGCTTGCAAACA
AAAAAACCACCGCTACCAGCGGTGGTTTGTTTGCCGGATCAAGAGCTACCAACTCTTTTTCCGAAGGTAA
CTGGCTTCAGCAGAGCGCAGATACCAAATACTGTTCTTCTAGTGTAGCCGTAGTTAGGCCACCACTTCAA
GAACTCTGTAGCACCGCCTACATACCTCGCTCTGCTAATCCTGTTACCAGTGGCTGCTGCCAGTGGCGAT
AAGTCGTGTCTTACCGGGTTGGACTCAAGACGATAGTTACCGGATAAGGCGCAGCGGTCGGGCTGAACGG
GGGGTTCGTGCACACAGCCCAGCTTGGAGCGAACGACCTACACCGAACTGAGATACCTACAGCGTGAGCT
ATGAGAAAGCGCCACGCTTCCCGAAGGGAGAAAGGCGGACAGGTATCCGGTAAGCGGCAGGGTCGGAACA
GGAGAGCGCACGAGGGAGCTTCCAGGGGGAAACGCCTGGTATCTTTATAGTCCTGTCGGGTTTCGCCACC
TCTGACTTGAGCGTCGATTTTTGTGATGCTCGTCAGGGGGGCGGAGCCTATGGAAAAACGCCAGCAACGC
GGCCTTTTTACGGTTCCTGGCCTTTTGCTGGCCTTTTGCTCACATGTTCTTTCCTGCGTTATCCCCTGAT
TCTGTGGATAACCGTATTACCGCCTTTGAGTGAGCTGATACCGCTCGCCGCAGCCGAACGACCGAGCGCA
GCGAGTCAGTGAGCGAGGAAGCGGAAGAGCGCCCAATACGCAAACCGCCTCTCCCCGCGCGTTGGCCGAT
TCATTAATGCAGCTGGCACGACAGGTTTCCCGACTGGAAAGCGGGCAGTGAGCGCAACGCAATTAATGTG
AGTTAGCTCACTCATTAGGCACCCCAGGCTTTACACTTTATGCTTCCGGCTCGTATGTTGTGTGGAATTG
TGAGCGGATAACAATTTCACACAGGAAACAGCTATGACCATGATTACGCCAAGCGCGCAATTAACCCTCA
CTAAAGGGAACAAAAGCTGGAGCTGCAAGCTTAATGTAGTCTTATGCAATACTCTTGTAGTCTTGCAACA
TGGTAACGATGAGTTAGCAACATGCCTTACAAGGAGAGAAAAAGCACCGTGCATGCCGATTGGTGGAAGT
AAGGTGGTACGATCGTGCCTTATTAGGAAGGCAACAGACGGGTCTGACATGGATTGGACGAACCACTGAA
TTGCCGCATTGCAGAGATATTGTATTTAAGTGCCTAGCTCGATACATAAACGGGTCTCTCTGGTTAGACC
AGATCTGAGCCTGGGAGCTCTCTGGCTAACTAGGGAACCCACTGCTTAAGCCTCAATAAAGCTTGCCTTG
AGTGCTTCAAGTAGTGTGTGCCCGTCTGTTGTGTGACTCTGGTAACTAGAGATCCCTCAGACCCTTTTAG
TCAGTGTGGAAAATCTCTAGCAGTGGCGCCCGAACAGGGACTTGAAAGCGAAAGGGAAACCAGAGGAGCT
CTCTCGACGCAGGACTCGGCTTGCTGAAGCGCGCACGGCAAGAGGCGAGGGGCGGCGACTGGTGAGTACG
CCAAAAATTTTGACTAGCGGAGGCTAGAAGGAGAGAGATGGGTGCGAGAGCGTCAGTATTAAGCGGGGGA
GAATTAGATCGCGATGGGAAAAAATTCGGTTAAGGCCAGGGGGAAAGAAAAAATATAAATTAAAACATAT
AGTATGGGCAAGCAGGGAGCTAGAACGATTCGCAGTTAATCCTGGCCTGTTAGAAACATCAGAAGGCTGT
AGACAAATACTGGGACAGCTACAACCATCCCTTCAGACAGGATCAGAAGAACTTAGATCATTATATAATA
CAGTAGCAACCCTCTATTGTGTGCATCAAAGGATAGAGATAAAAGACACCAAGGAAGCTTTAGACAAGAT
AGAGGAAGAGCAAAACAAAAGTAAGACCACCGCACAGCAAGCGGCCGCTGATCTTCAGACCTGGAGGAGG
AGATATGAGGGACAATTGGAGAAGTGAATTATATAAATATAAAGTAGTAAAAATTGAACCATTAGGAGTA
GCACCCACCAAGGCAAAGAGAAGAGTGGTGCAGAGAGAAAAAAGAGCAGTGGGAATAGGAGCTTTGTTCC
TTGGGTTCTTGGGAGCAGCAGGAAGCACTATGGGCGCAGCGTCAATGACGCTGACGGTACAGGCCAGACA
ATTATTGTCTGGTATAGTGCAGCAGCAGAACAATTTGCTGAGGGCTATTGAGGCGCAACAGCATCTGTTG
CAACTCACAGTCTGGGGCATCAAGCAGCTCCAGGCAAGAATCCTGGCTGTGGAAAGATACCTAAAGGATC
AACAGCTCCTGGGGATTTGGGGTTGCTCTGGAAAACTCATTTGCACCACTGCTGTGCCTTGGAATGCTAG
TTGGAGTAATAAATCTCTGGAACAGATTTGGAATCACACGACCTGGATGGAGTGGGACAGAGAAATTAAC
AATTACACAAGCTTAATACACTCCTTAATTGAAGAATCGCAAAACCAGCAAGAAAAGAATGAACAAGAAT
TATTGGAATTAGATAAATGGGCAAGTTTGTGGAATTGGTTTAACATAACAAATTGGCTGTGGTATATAAA
ATTATTCATAATGATAGTAGGAGGCTTGGTAGGTTTAAGAATAGTTTTTGCTGTACTTTCTATAGTGAAT
AGAGTTAGGCAGGGATATTCACCATTATCGTTTCAGACCCACCTCCCAACCCCGAGGGGACCCTTGCGCC
TTTTCCAAGGCAGCCCTGGGTTTGCGCAGGGACGCGGCTGCTCTGGGCGTGGTTCCGGGAAACGCAGCGG
CGCCGACCCTGGGTCTCGCACATTCTTCACGTCCGTTCGCAGCGTCACCCGGATCTTCGCCGCTACCCTT
GTGGGCCCCCCGGCGACGCTTCCTGCTCCGCCCCTAAGTCGGGAAGGTTCCTTGCGGTTCGCGGCGTGCC
GGACGTGACAAACGGAAGCCGCACGTCTCACTAGTACCCTCGCAGACGGACAGCGCCAGGGAGCAATGGC
AGCGCGCCGACCGCGATGGGCTGTGGCCAATAGCGGCTGCTCAGCAGGGCGCGCCGAGAGCAGCGGCCGG
GAAGGGGCGGTGCGGGAGGCGGGGTGTGGGGCGGTAGTGTGGGCCCTGTTCCTGCCCGCGCGGTGTTCCG
CATTCTGCAAGCCTCCGGAGCGCACGTCGGCAGTCGGCTCCCTCGTTGACCGAATCACCGACCTCTCTCC
CCAGGGGGTACCACCATGGCCAAGCCTTTGTCTCAAGAAGAATCCACCCTCATTGAAAGAGCAACGGCTA
CAATCAACAGCATCCCCATCTCTGAAGACTACAGCGTCGCCAGCGCAGCTCTCTCTAGCGACGGCCGCAT
CTTCACTGGTGTCAATGTATATCATTTTACTGGGGGACCTTGTGCAGAACTCGTGGTGCTGGGCACTGCT
GCTGCTGCGGCAGCTGGCAACCTGACTTGTATCGTCGCGATCGGAAATGAGAACAGGGGCATCTTGAGCC
CCTGCGGACGGTGCCGACAGGTGCTTCTCGATCTGCATCCTGGGATCAAAGCCATAGTGAAGGACAGTGA
TGGACAGCCGACGGCAGTTGGGATTCGTGAATTGCTGCCCTCTGGTTATGTGTGGGAGGGCCTGCAGCTG
CAGTAGTAAGAATTCTAGATCTTGAGACAAATGGCAGTATTCATCCACAATTTTAAAAGAAAAGGGGGGA
TTGGGGGGTACAGTGCAGGGGAAAGAATAGTAGACATAATAGCAACAGACATACAAACTAAAGAATTACA
AAAACAAATTACAAAAATTCAAAATTTTCGGGTTTATTACAGGGACAGCAGAGATCCACTTTGGCGCCGG
CTCGAGGGGGCCCGGGGTTATTAATAGTAATCAATTACGGGGTCATTAGTTCATAGCCCATATATGGAGT
TCCG
