>Addgene plasmid #161621 | IDG_TMC5_OE_1 | depositor partial sequence | sequence record 313320 | Partial Sequence
ATGCTGTCCGATGACCACGTGAATGAAATCATCATACAGGTTGAGAATGTTTCCTCTGGGGTCCAAAGCC
ACCCATCCTCAAATCAGATTTTTCAAGAAAAGGTGCTGCTAGACTCAAGCATCAACATGGTTTTGTCAAT
ATCTGACATTGATGTGATAGACTCTCAGACAGTCAGCAAAAGGAATGACCAAAAGGGTAACCAGGTGCTG
CGGTTTTCAACATCTTTGAATGAGTCGATGTCTCAGACCCTTCATAGCCTAGAATGCATGGGCATAGACA
CTCCTGGTTCTTCACATGAAACTGTTCAAGGACAGAAGTTAATCGCATCCCTTATACCCATGACATCCAG
AGACAGAATTAAAGCCATCAGGAACCAGCCAAGGACCATGGAAGAGAAAAGGAACCTTAGGAAAATAGTT
GACAAAGAAAAAAGCAAACAGACCCATCGTATCCTTCAGCTCAATTGCTGTATTCAGTGTCTGAACTCCA
TTTCCCGGGCTTATCGGAGATCCAAGAACAGCCTGTCGGAAATTCTGAATTCCATCAGCCTGTGGCAGAA
GACGCTGAAGATCATTGGAGGCAAGTTTGGAACCAGCGTCCTCTCCTATTTCAACTTTCTGAGATGGCTT
TTGAAGTTCAACATTTTCTCATTCATCCTGAACTTCAGCTTCATCATAATCCCTCAGTTTACCGTGGCCA
AAAAGAACACCCTCCAGTTCACTGGGCTGGAGTTTTTCACTGGGGTGGGTTATTTTAGGGACACAGTGAT
GTACTATGGCTTTTACACCAATTCCACCATCCAGCACGGGAACAGCGGGGCATCCTACAACATGCAGCTG
GCCTACATCTTCACAATCGGAGCATGCTTGACCACCTGCTTCTTCAGTTTGCTGTTCAGCATGGCCAAGT
ATTTCCGGAACAACTTCATTAATCCCCACATTTACTCCGGAGGGATCACCAAGCTGATCTTTTGCTGGGA
CTTCACTGTCACTCATGAAAAAGCTGTGAAGCTAAAACAGAAGAATCTTAGCACTGAGATAAGGGAGAAC
CTGTCAGAGCTCCGTCAGGAGAATTCCAAGTTGACGTTCAATCAGCTGCTGACCCGCTTCTCTGCCTACA
TGGTAGCCTGGGTTGTCTCTACAGGAGTGGCCATAGCCTGCTGTGCAGCCGTTTATTACCTGGCTGAGTA
CAACTTAGAGTTCCTGAAGACACACAGTAACCCTGGGGCGGTGCTGTTACTGCCTTTCGTTGTGTCCTGC
ATTAATCTGGCCGTGCCATGCATCTACTCCATGTTCAGGCTTGTGGAGAGGTACGAGATGCCACGGCACG
AAGTCTACGTTCTCCTGATCCGAAACATCTTTTTGAAAATATCAATCATTGGCATTCTTTGTTACTATTG
GCTCAACACCGTGGCCCTGTCTGGTGAAGAGTGTTGGGAAACCCTCATTGGCCAGGACATCTACCGGCTC
CTTCTGATGGATTTTGTGTTCTCTTTAGTCAATTCCTTCCTGGGGGAGTTTCTGAGGAGAATCATTGGGA
TGCAACTGATCACAAGTCTTGGCCTTCAGGAGTTTGACATTGCCAGGAACGTTCTAGAACTGATCTATGC
ACAAACTCTGGTGTGGATTGGCATCTTCTTCTGCCCCCTGCTGCCCTTTATCCAAATGATTATGCTTTTC
ATCATGTTCTACTCCAAAAATATCAGCCTGATGATGAATTTCCAGCCTCCGAGCAAAGCCTGGCGGGCCT
CACAGATGATGACTTTCTTCATCTTCTTGCTCTTTTTCCCATCCTTCACCGGGGTCTTGTGCACCCTGGC
CATCACCATCTGGAGATTGAAGCCTTCAGCTGACTGTGGCCCTTTTCGAGGTCTGCCTCTCTTCATTCAC
TCCATCTACAGCTGGATCGACACCCTAAGTACACGGCCTGGCTACCTGTGGGTTGTTTGGATCTATCGGA
ACCTCATTGGAAGTGTGCACTTCTTTTTCATCCTCACCCTCATTGTGCTAATCATCACCTATCTTTACTG
GCAGATCACAGAGGGAAGGAAGATTATGATAAGGCTGCTCCATGAGCAGATCATTAATGAGGGCAAAGAT
AAAATGTTCCTGATAGAAAAATTGATCAAGCTGCAGGATATGGAGAAGAAAGCAAACCCCAGCTCACTTG
TTCTGGAAAGGAGAGAGGTGGAGCAACAAGGCTTTTTGCATTTGGGGGAACATGATGGCAGTCTTGACTT
GCGATCTAGAAGATCAGTTCAAGAAGGTAATCCAAGGGCCTGCCCAACTTTCTTGTACAAAGTGGTTGGT
AAGCCTATCCCTAACCCTCTCCTCGGTCTCGATTCTACGTAG
